Addgene plasmid #225428: pCRISPR-PsppA-mCherry
Purpose: Plasmid encodes SgRNA, SpCas9 and homologous arms for homologous recombination of mCherry
Depositing lab: Geir Mathiesen. Depositing organization: Norwegian University of Life Sciences. Publication: CRISPR/Cas9-mediated genomic insertion of functional genes into Lactiplantibacillus plantarum WCFS1. Wiull K, Haugen LK, Eijsink VGH, Mathiesen G. Microbiol Spectr. 2025 Feb 4;13(2):e0202524. doi: 10.1128/spectrum.02025-24. Epub 2025 Jan 16. PubMed 39817779.
Backbone
  Vector backbone: pSIP401 (spp-based expression) derivative, lacks spp-genes for induction
  Backbone size w/o insert (bp): 3150
  Total vector size (bp): 6034
  Vector type: Bacterial Expression, CRISPR
Growth in bacteria
  Bacterial resistance: Chloramphenicol, 25 μg/mL
  Growth temperature: 37°C
  Growth strain: DH5alpha
  Growth instructions: The plasmid can replicate in several lactic acid bacteria, as it contains rep256 from L. plantarum.
  Copy number: High Copy
Gene/Insert
  Gene/Insert name: mCherry, Cas9, SgRNA
  Species: E. coli
  Promoter: PsppA upstream of mCherry and Cas9, P3 upstream of SgRNA
  Cloning method: Other
  Sequencing primers: 5′ CTATTCAGGAATTGTCAGATAGGC
Terms and licenses: Academic/Nonprofit Terms; Industry Terms: Not Available to Industry
How to cite: pCRISPR-PsppA-mCherry was a gift from Geir Mathiesen (Addgene plasmid # 225428 ; http://n2t.net/addgene:225428 ; RRID:Addgene_225428)
