[The description below was written by a language model from this plasmid's Addgene catalogue record and pLannotate feature annotations shown in this document.]
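Description:
pCRISPR-PsppA-mCherry is a bacterial CRISPR/Cas9 genome-editing plasmid built on a derivative of the pSIP401 spp-based expression vector that, according to the record, lacks the spp genes needed for induction. It is an E. coli–lactic acid bacteria shuttle vector. A high-copy ColE1/pUC-type origin supports propagation in E. coli. The catalogue notes that a rep256 replicon from Lactiplantibacillus plantarum allows replication in several lactic acid bacteria, although that replicon is not annotated in the feature table. Selection is by chloramphenicol through a Staphylococcus aureus-type cat gene, which is followed by rrnB T1 and T7Te transcription terminators.

The payload combines all the components for a one-plasmid knock-in. A single guide RNA, detected as a tracrRNA scaffold fragment, is driven by the P3 promoter. Streptococcus pyogenes Cas9 is under the PsppA promoter, and a short pepN fragment lies just downstream of it. The repair template carries mCherry, also preceded by PsppA, and is described as flanked by homology arms. Cas9 directed by the sgRNA cuts the chromosomal target, and recombination with the arms inserts the red fluorescent reporter cassette into the genome. The arms and promoters are not annotated in the feature table, and the record does not state the genomic locus targeted. The associated work concerns CRISPR/Cas9-mediated insertion of functional genes into L. plantarum WCFS1, so this plasmid likely served to show such insertion with a fluorescent readout.

The catalogue lists a total size of about 6 kb, whereas the sequenced record is 10,249 nt. The longer figure fits better with a construct containing the roughly 4.1 kb Cas9 gene. The listed insert species, E. coli, also does not match the origins of the annotated parts.
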