Features (pLannotate 1.2.2; 8 found; start..end, strand, type, name):
     59..126     +  misc_RNA       tracrRNA (fragment): trans-activating CRISPR RNA for the Streptococcus pyogenes CRISPR/Cas9 system
   1347..2048    +  CDS            mCherry: mCherry is a basic (constitutively fluorescent) red fluorescent protein published in 2004, derived from Discosoma sp.. It is reported to be a very rapidly-maturing monomer with low acid sensitivity.
   3221..7327    +  CDS            Cas9: Cas9 (Csn1) endonuclease from the Streptococcus pyogenes Type II CRISPR/Cas system generates RNA-guided double strand breaks in DNA
   7352..7432    +  CDS            pepN (fragment): AMPN_LACLC - Also known as lap. Experimental evidence at protein level: Swiss-Prot protein existence level 1. Aminopeptidase with broad substrate specificity to several peptides. It has more affinity for oligopeptides than for dipeptides. It plays an essential role in the metabolism, it may be involved in nitrogen supply or protein turnover (By similarity). From Lactococcus lactis subsp. cremoris (Streptococcus cremoris).
   7652..8240    +  rep_origin     ori: high-copy-number ColE1/pMB1/pBR322/pUC origin of replication
   9217..9864    +  CDS            cat: CAT1_STAAU - Experimental evidence at transcript level: Swiss-Prot protein existence level 2. This enzyme is an effector of chloramphenicol resistance in bacteria. From Staphylococcus aureus.
  10076..10147   +  terminator     rrnB T1 terminator: transcription terminator T1 from the E. coli rrnB gene
  10163..10190   +  terminator     T7Te terminator: phage T7 early transcription terminator
>Addgene plasmid #225428 | pCRISPR-PsppA-mCherry | addgene full sequence | sequence record 455426 | Addgene NGS Result
CCCCTGGTATAATAACTATAATAAACGACTTCGGTGGAATGTTTAAGAGCTATGCTGGAAACAGCATAGC
AAGTTTAAATAAGGCTAGTCCGTTATCAACTTGAAAAAGTGGCACCGAGTCGGTGCTTTTTTTGAAGCTT
GGGCCCGAACAAAAACTCATGGATCCCTCCAGTAACTCGAGCTACAAGATCCACCAACTTTATTGCCTAA
AATGCTGGCGATGCTTCAAACCGGTGACTATGACTGTATCGGAACAATGCGGGAAAATCGTGTCGGTGAA
CCAATGATTCGGTCATTCTTATCACGCTCGTTTTACTCAGTTGTCAACAAAATTTCAAAAGTACAAATTA
TTCCAAACGCCCGTGATTACCGGTTAATGACACGTCAGATGGTTGATGCCATCTTGGAATTGCCCGAATA
TAACCGATTTTCAAAAGGCATCTTCAACTGGGTCGGTTTCCGAACGACTTATTTGAAGTTTGAGAATCAG
CCCCGCTCCGCTGGCGAAACACACTGGTCAATTTGGCAGCTGTTCAATTATTCAATGGACGCTATCGTCG
ACTTTTCAGATGTACCCCTGAAGATTGCGACCTTCACCGGTGGCTTGCTCTCACTAATCTCAATTATCAG
TATATTTGTCGTTATTATTCGTAAAATATTATTTGATAACAGCGTCAGTGGTTGGGCTTCAACCGTCACA
ATTTTGCTCTTAATCGGCGGCATCCAGCTGTTCTGTCTGGGGATTATCGGTAATTATATTGGTAAAATTT
ATATCGAATCAAAACACCGGCCCCACTACATTGTGCAGGAAAAGAAGTAAACTTTTCAACCTAAACTGAG
ACGCATACGACCATATCGGGAAAATGGTATGGTCGTGTGCGTTTCGGCATCTGGATGAAGTTAAAGGTTA
TGAATGAAATTATTATTTAAAAGCTCTTTTGGGGGCATCAGTCCTTGTCAAGTTGATGAATGAAATAATA
TGATTTTTAATTACTTTTCAAACGGCTTCATCGCGGTATTCAAATGCGGTAGAGCCGTTTCTTTGTACTA
TTCGTATGATTTCATTAAAGTATTAAAAGCCTGGTTAAAGGTATCAACCACCGCCTCGCTGGTTGGCTGA
CTTAACTAAAGATGTTTTAGAGCGCCGTAAATCGGGCTTTGTGCTTGTTATTAGCCCATAAGAAGAGCAC
CGGTGGGCCCATATTAACGTTTAACCGATAAAGTTGAACGTTAATATTTTTTTTGCGCAGAAATGGTAAA
TTGAAGCATAATAGTCTTGTAAGGTATTTAGCTGGCTGGCGTAAAGTATGCTTTATAAAATAATATATAG
GAGTATGATTCATATGAGCAAAGGAGAAGAAGATAACATGGCAATCATCAAAGAATTTATGCGTTTCAAA
GTTCACATGGAAGGTTCTGTAAACGGACACGAATTTGAAATTGAAGGTGAAGGTGAAGGCCGTCCTTATG
AAGGAACACAAACGGCAAAGCTGAAAGTAACAAAAGGCGGACCGCTTCCGTTTGCATGGGATATCCTTTC
TCCGCAATTCATGTACGGTTCAAAAGCATACGTGAAGCATCCGGCTGATATTCCTGATTATTTGAAGCTG
TCATTCCCTGAAGGCTTCAAATGGGAGCGTGTGATGAACTTTGAAGATGGCGGTGTTGTTACTGTTACTC
AAGATTCAAGCCTTCAAGACGGTGAATTTATTTACAAAGTGAAGCTGCGCGGAACAAACTTCCCATCTGA
CGGACCTGTCATGCAAAAGAAAACAATGGGCTGGGAAGCAAGCTCTGAACGCATGTATCCAGAGGACGGT
GCTTTAAAAGGAGAAATCAAACAGCGTTTGAAGCTGAAAGACGGCGGACACTATGACGCTGAAGTGAAAA
CAACTTACAAAGCGAAAAAGCCGGTTCAGCTTCCAGGTGCTTACAACGTAAACATCAAACTTGATATTAC
AAGCCACAATGAAGATTATACGATTGTTGAACAATATGAACGCGCTGAAGGCCGTCATTCAACTGGCGGA
ATGGATGAGCTTTACAAATAAAAGCTTCGCTCTTCATAATCCTACTTGGTTAGACTGAGTTACTTGATTT
AATTTCTTACTTAGTTTGTTTGATGCGTTGAGGCCGCTTAATACAACTTTAACATTTTAGATGGAGTACA
GATACAGATATCAAGTGTTTAACTGAAAACCCAAAACCAATCGATTCATGATGAAGCCACTTATTATAGA
CTGAGCGCGACAAACCTGGCTTGCTAAACAAGGTGGCCTGAACACCATGAATATCCGAGCCGACGGTTTT
GATTCCTTGATAGGCTAATTTATGTTGTGCATTCAATCTTTGTGCTGTATTTTTTGGACTTTTTTAAAAA
GAAGTCAAACCTCCTGCTCCTTGATTTGAATCTTAAGTTGACGTTTCTTGAGCCTTAGTCGTTCAACCTC
AGTCATTTTTTCAATTGGTTTCGTCCATCCAAGCCGGTCTTTAAGTGCGATGTAACCATTGGTGGTGGTT
TTGAGCATCCAGAAACGGATTTGCTGATAAGATACATTGTAATGTTTCGCTGCTCGGGAATATGCATGTT
CACTCACCGTAATGTATTCAACGATTCTAATGCGTTCTTCAAAAGTTATTTTTCTACTCATAATGTGGAC
CAGCAATTCACTGATCCGGTCCTCCAGCCGTCTAGTACTTCTAAGGCCAAATCTGATTTGAATATCCCAC
AAACTACTTTCATCATTCAAGTACGCTGATATGGCCTGCCGCTTAATCTCTGAGATATATCGAATCCAAT
TGTGCTGTTCTTTTAATCCTTCCAGACCATCCTGCATATAAAAATTTTGACATCTGATGAAAGTACTTCG
AGCGATACCACACGCTTTAAAACACGTTGATTTAGTCAGGTTAGTTTTTTCAAGACCCAGAATAATAGCT
AATTTTTCTGTGACCATAAAATTGGTTCTAGATATAATAAAATCTCCTTAAAATTGATAGATGAAGTATA
TCATTTCATCTATCAACCTTAAGGGGACTATAGCACTTAAAACTGTCTGGCTCGTACCGGTGGGCCCATA
TTAACGTTTAACCGATAAAGTTGAACGTTAATATTTTTTTTGCGCAGAAATGGTAAATTGAAGCATAATA
GTCTTGTAAGGTATTTAGCTGGCTGGCGTAAAGTATGCTTTATAAAATAATATATAGGAGTATGATTCCC
ATGGATAAGAAATACTCAATAGGCTTAGATATCGGCACAAATAGCGTCGGATGGGCGGTGATCACTGATG
AATATAAGGTTCCGTCTAAAAAGTTCAAGGTTCTGGGAAATACAGACCGCCACAGTATCAAAAAAAATCT
TATAGGGGCTCTTTTATTTGACAGTGGAGAGACAGCGGAAGCGACTCGTCTCAAACGGACAGCTCGTAGA
AGGTATACACGTCGGAAGAATCGTATTTGTTATCTACAGGAGATTTTTTCAAATGAGATGGCGAAAGTAG
ATGATAGTTTCTTTCATCGACTTGAAGAGTCTTTTTTGGTGGAAGAAGACAAGAAGCATGAACGTCATCC
TATTTTTGGAAATATAGTAGATGAAGTTGCTTATCATGAGAAATATCCAACTATCTATCATCTGCGAAAA
AAATTGGTAGATTCTACTGATAAAGCGGATTTGCGCTTAATCTATTTGGCCTTAGCGCATATGATTAAGT
TTCGTGGTCATTTTTTGATTGAGGGAGATTTAAATCCTGATAATAGTGATGTGGACAAACTATTTATCCA
GTTGGTACAAACCTACAATCAATTATTTGAAGAAAACCCTATTAACGCAAGTGGAGTAGATGCTAAAGCG
ATTCTTTCTGCACGATTGAGTAAATCAAGACGATTAGAAAATCTCATTGCTCAGCTCCCCGGTGAGAAGA
AAAATGGCTTATTTGGGAATCTCATTGCTTTGTCATTGGGTTTGACCCCTAATTTTAAATCAAATTTTGA
TTTGGCAGAAGATGCTAAATTACAGCTTTCAAAAGATACTTACGATGATGATTTAGATAATTTATTGGCG
CAAATTGGAGATCAATATGCTGATTTGTTTTTGGCAGCTAAGAATTTATCAGATGCTATTTTACTTTCAG
ATATCCTAAGAGTAAATACTGAAATAACTAAGGCTCCCCTATCAGCTTCAATGATTAAACGCTACGATGA
ACATCATCAAGACTTGACTCTTTTAAAAGCTTTAGTTCGACAACAACTTCCAGAAAAGTATAAAGAAATC
TTTTTTGATCAATCAAAAAACGGATATGCAGGTTATATTGATGGGGGAGCTAGCCAAGAAGAATTTTATA
AATTTATCAAACCAATTTTAGAAAAAATGGATGGTACTGAGGAATTATTGGTGAAACTAAATCGTGAAGA
TTTGCTGCGCAAGCAACGGACCTTTGACAACGGCTCTATTCCCCATCAAATTCACTTGGGTGAGCTGCAT
GCTATTTTGAGAAGACAAGAAGACTTTTATCCATTTTTAAAAGACAATCGTGAGAAGATTGAAAAAATCT
TGACTTTTCGAATTCCTTATTATGTTGGTCCATTGGCGCGTGGCAATAGTCGTTTTGCATGGATGACTCG
GAAGTCTGAAGAAACAATTACCCCATGGAATTTTGAAGAAGTTGTCGATAAAGGTGCTTCAGCTCAATCA
TTTATTGAACGCATGACAAACTTTGATAAAAATCTTCCAAATGAAAAAGTACTACCAAAACATAGTTTGC
TTTATGAGTATTTTACGGTTTATAACGAATTGACAAAGGTCAAATATGTTACTGAAGGAATGCGAAAACC
AGCATTTCTTTCAGGTGAACAGAAGAAAGCCATTGTTGATTTACTCTTCAAAACAAATCGAAAAGTAACC
GTTAAGCAATTAAAAGAAGATTATTTCAAAAAAATAGAATGTTTTGATAGTGTTGAAATTTCAGGAGTTG
AAGATAGATTTAATGCTTCATTAGGTACCTACCATGATTTGCTAAAAATTATTAAAGATAAAGATTTTTT
GGATAATGAAGAAAATGAAGATATCTTAGAGGATATTGTTTTAACATTGACCTTATTTGAAGATAGGGAG
ATGATTGAGGAAAGACTTAAAACATATGCTCACCTCTTTGATGATAAGGTGATGAAACAGCTTAAACGTC
GCCGTTATACTGGTTGGGGACGTTTGTCTCGAAAATTGATTAATGGTATTAGGGATAAGCAATCTGGCAA
AACAATATTAGATTTTTTGAAATCAGATGGTTTTGCCAATCGCAATTTTATGCAGCTGATCCATGATGAT
AGTTTGACATTTAAAGAAGACATTCAAAAAGCACAAGTGTCTGGACAAGGCGATAGTTTACATGAACATA
TTGCAAATTTAGCTGGTAGCCCTGCTATTAAAAAAGGTATTTTACAGACTGTAAAAGTTGTTGATGAATT
GGTCAAAGTAATGGGGCGGCATAAGCCAGAAAATATCGTTATTGAAATGGCACGTGAAAATCAGACAACT
CAAAAGGGCCAGAAAAATTCGCGAGAGCGTATGAAACGAATCGAAGAAGGTATCAAAGAATTAGGAAGTC
AGATTCTTAAAGAGCATCCTGTTGAAAATACTCAATTGCAAAATGAAAAGCTCTATCTCTATTATCTCCA
AAATGGAAGAGACATGTATGTGGACCAAGAATTAGATATTAATCGTTTAAGTGATTATGATGTCGATCAC
ATTGTTCCACAAAGTTTCCTTAAAGACGATTCAATAGACAATAAGGTCTTAACGCGTTCTGATAAAAATC
GTGGTAAATCGGATAACGTTCCAAGTGAAGAAGTAGTCAAAAAGATGAAAAACTATTGGAGACAACTTCT
AAACGCCAAGTTAATCACTCAACGTAAGTTTGATAATTTAACGAAAGCTGAACGTGGAGGTTTGAGTGAA
CTTGATAAAGCTGGTTTTATCAAACGCCAATTGGTTGAAACTCGCCAAATCACTAAGCATGTGGCACAAA
TTTTGGATAGTCGCATGAATACTAAATACGATGAAAATGATAAACTTATTCGAGAGGTTAAAGTGATTAC
CTTAAAATCTAAATTAGTTTCTGACTTCCGAAAAGATTTCCAATTCTATAAAGTACGTGAGATTAACAAT
TACCATCATGCCCATGATGCGTATCTAAATGCCGTCGTTGGAACTGCTTTGATTAAGAAATATCCAAAAC
TTGAATCGGAGTTTGTCTATGGTGATTATAAAGTTTATGATGTTCGTAAAATGATTGCTAAGTCTGAGCA
AGAAATAGGCAAAGCAACCGCAAAATATTTCTTTTACTCTAATATCATGAACTTCTTCAAAACAGAAATT
ACACTTGCAAATGGAGAGATTCGCAAACGCCCTCTAATCGAAACTAATGGGGAAACTGGAGAAATTGTCT
GGGATAAAGGGCGAGATTTTGCCACAGTGCGCAAAGTATTGTCCATGCCCCAAGTCAATATTGTCAAGAA
AACAGAAGTACAGACAGGCGGATTCTCCAAGGAGTCAATTTTACCAAAAAGAAATTCGGACAAGCTTATT
GCTCGTAAAAAAGACTGGGATCCAAAAAAATATGGTGGTTTTGATAGTCCAACGGTAGCTTATTCAGTCC
TAGTGGTTGCTAAGGTGGAAAAAGGGAAATCGAAGAAGTTAAAATCCGTTAAAGAGTTACTAGGGATCAC
AATTATGGAAAGAAGTTCCTTTGAAAAAAATCCGATTGACTTTTTAGAAGCTAAAGGATATAAGGAAGTT
AAAAAAGACTTAATCATTAAACTACCTAAATATAGTCTTTTTGAGTTAGAAAACGGTCGTAAACGGATGC
TGGCTAGTGCCGGAGAATTACAAAAAGGAAATGAGCTGGCTCTGCCAAGCAAATATGTGAATTTTTTATA
TTTAGCTAGTCATTATGAAAAGTTGAAGGGTAGTCCAGAAGATAACGAACAAAAACAATTGTTTGTGGAG
CAGCATAAGCATTATTTAGATGAGATTATTGAGCAAATCAGTGAATTTTCTAAGCGTGTTATTTTAGCAG
ATGCCAATTTAGATAAAGTTCTTAGTGCATATAACAAACATAGAGACAAACCAATACGTGAACAAGCAGA
AAATATTATTCATTTATTTACGTTGACGAATCTTGGAGCTCCCGCTGCTTTTAAATATTTTGATACAACA
ATTGATCGTAAACGATATACGTCTACAAAAGAAGTTTTAGATGCCACTCTTATCCATCAATCCATCACTG
GTCTTTATGAAACACGCATTGATTTGAGTCAGCTAGGAGGTGACTGACCCGGGTTCGAAGGCGCCAAGCT
TCAAATTACAGCACGTGTTGCTTTGATTGATAGCCAAAAAGCAGCAGTTGATAAAGCAATTACTGATATT
GCTGAAAAATTGTAATTTATAAATAAAAATCACCTTTTAGAGGTGGTTTTTTTATTTATAAATTATTCGT
TTGATTTCGCTTTCGATAGAACAATCAAAGCGAGAATAAGGAAGATAAATCCCATAAGGGCGGGAGCAGA
ATGTCCGAGACTAATTCATGACCAAAATCCCTTAACGTGAGTTTTCGTTCCACTGAGCGTCAGACCCCGT
AGAAAAGATCAAAGGATCTTCTTGAGATCCTTTTTTTCTGCGCGTAATCTGCTGCTTGCAAACAAAAAAA
CCACCGCTACCAGCGGTGGTTTGTTTGCCGGATCAAGAGCTACCAACTCTTTTTCCGAAGGTAACTGGCT
TCAGCAGAGCGCAGATACCAAATACTGTTCTTCTAGTGTAGCCGTAGTTAGGCCACCACTTCAAGAACTC
TGTAGCACCGCCTACATACCTCGCTCTGCTAATCCTGTTACCAGTGGCTGCTGCCAGTGGCGATAAGTCG
TGTCTTACCGGGTTGGACTCAAGACGATAGTTACCGGATAAGGCGCAGCGGTCGGGCTGAACGGGGGGTT
CGTGCACACAGCCCAGCTTGGAGCGAACGACCTACACCGAACTGAGATACCTACAGCGTGAGCTATGAGA
AAGCGCCACGCTTCCCGAAGGGAGAAAGGCGGACAGGTATCCGGTAAGCGGCAGGGTCGGAACAGGAGAG
CGCACGAGGGAGCTTCCAGGGGGAAACGCCTGGTATCTTTATAGTCCTGTCGGGTTTCGCCACCTCTGAC
TTGAGCGTCGATTTTTGTGATGCTCGTCAGGGGGGCGGAGCCTATGGAAAAACGCCAGCAACGCGGCCTT
TTTACGGTTCCTGGCCTTTTGCTGGCCTTTTGCTCACATGTTCTTTCCTGCGTTATCCCCTGATTCTGTG
GATAACCGTATTACCGCCTTTGAGTGAGCTGATACCGCTCGCCGCAGCCGAACGACCGAGCGCTGCGAGT
CAGTGAGCGAGAAGGATTATTCGGCTGGTTGAGACGTTAAAATGATAAAGGTTGTATTAATCTTATATTA
CGGTTATAATGTACTCAACTTAATAAATGAACGCAAAAAAAAGAACCCTCAACTTAGCAGAGTTAGGATT
CACGACTTATCAGCACAACCTGATAAGATTTTCGATAGCAAGTACTACCAATACAAGCTATCTAACTTGG
TACTATTATAACATGTAGGCTAAGTTTTTCAACCATTGATACTTAAAGTAAACGGTTGTTATCGGGAATC
TTAACAGAAACCTGATAGCAACCGTTTTTTTGTTATTCAATGGTTAGCAACCATCAAAGCAACTAAAGGC
TGGAAACCTGTTCTTAGCTAGTAAAACCTCCCGTGAGTGTCGTTCGTGACCCCGCTTGCAGTTAACAACA
TAGGTATGCTAAACCTTGTCGAGATCAACGCGACTAAAGACGTGGCTGGAAGACTAGGAAATGATACGGA
CAGGCTAACTATTAACGCAGATTATTCGGGTTGCTGCTAAAACCAACTCTAATAATAGTTAGTGCAAGGG
CTGGTTGAGCTTAAATTGTCTGATAAAGAGTTCTCTCTTTATACTGCAAAAGAAGCGCAGTTATTCACGA
TTAGGATAACTGTTTGAGAGAGCCTAAGGGCTTGACCCTTGATGGTTTAAGCACCGCTATGCGTGCGGGA
TCCTTATTTGCTGAAAATGAGGAATTAAAAAAAGAAATTAAGGACTTAAAAATGAAGAAAGCAGACAAGT
AAGCCTCCTAAATTCACTTTAGATAAAAATTTAGGAGGCATATCAAATGAACTTTAATAAAATTGATTTA
GACAATTGGAAGAGAAAAGAGATATTTAATCATTATTTGAACCAACAAACGACTTTTAGTATAACCACAG
AAATTGATATTAGTGTTTTATACCGAAACATAAAACAAGAAGGATATAAATTTTACCCTGCATTTATTTT
CTTAGTGACAAGGGTGATAAACTCAAATACAGCTTTTAGAACTGGTTACAATAGCGACGGAGAGTTAGGT
TATTGGGATAAGTTAGAGCCACTTTATACAATTTTTGATGGTGTATCTAAAACATTCTCTGGTATTTGGA
CTCCTGTAAAGAATGACTTCAAAGAGTTTTATGATTTATACCTTTCTGATGTAGAGAAATATAATGGTTC
GGGGAAATTGTTTCCCAAAACACCTATACCTGAAAATGCTTTTTCTCTTTCTATTATTCCATGGACTTCA
TTTACTGGGTTTAACTTAAATATCAATAATAATAGTAATTACCTTCTACCCATTATTACAGCAGGAAAAT
TCATTAATAAAGGTAATTCAATATATTTACCGCTATCTTTACAGGTACATCATTCTGTTTGTGATGGTTA
TCATGCAGGATTGTTTATGAACTCTATTCAGGAATTGTCAGATAGGCCTAATGACTGGCTTTTATAAGTC
GACGCATGCGGCAAAGCACTCAAAAGTTTACCTTATGGGTGCTTTTTTCGTGCTTTTTTGAAAAGACAAA
AAAAAGAACCTTGCCAAGCAAGATTCTTTTGATAGGGTGGTCTCCGATCGTGTACTGCAGAAAACTAGTC
GCAAAAAACCCCGCTTCGGCGGGGTTTTTTCGCTCTAGACGGTGATCAACACGCTAGCCAGGCATCAAAT
AAAACGAAAGGCTTAGTCGAAAGACTGGGCCTTTCGTTTTATCTGTTGTTTGTCGGTGAACGCTCTCTAC
TAGAGTCACACTGGCTCACCTTCGGGTGGGCCTTTCTGCGTTTATAGAATTCGGTCGACAGATCTCCATT
CTACAGTTTATTCTTGACATTGCACTGTC
